>Addgene plasmid #230724 | AiP1870 - pAAV-AiE2492m-minBG-SYFP2-WPRE3-BGHpA | addgene full sequence | sequence record 466315 | Addgene NGS Result
[71 nt withheld, positions 1-71]
G
[46 nt withheld, positions 73-118]
A
[95 nt withheld, positions 120-214]
TATGCGGTGTGAAATACCGCACAGATGCGTAAGGAGAAAATACCGCATCAGGCGCCCCTGCAGGCAGCTG
CGCGCTCGCTCGCTCACTGAGGCCGCCCGGGCAAAGCCCGGGCGTCGGGCGACCTTTGGTCGCCCGGCCT
CAGTGAGCGAGCGAGCGCGCAGAGAGGGAGTGGCCAACTCCATCACTAGGGGTTCCTGCGGCCGCTCGGT
CCGCACGTGAGATCTCATGCCTGCTATTGTCTTCCCAATCCTCCCCCTTGCTGTCCTGCCCCACCCCACC
CCCCAGAATAGAATGACACCTACTCAGACAATGCGATGCAATTTCCTCATTTTATTAGGAAAGGACAGTG
GGAGTGGCACCTTCCAGGGTCAAGGAAGGCACGGGGGAGGGGCAAACAACAGATGGCTGGCAACTAGAAG
GCACAGTCGAAGATCTCTCGAGCCACGGAATTGTCAGTGCCCAACAGCCGAGCCCCTGTCCAGCAGCGGG
CAAGGCAGGCGGCGATGAGTTCCGCCGTGGCAAGAACTAACCAGGATTTATACAAGGAGGAGAAAATGAA
AGCCATACGGGAAGCAATAGCATGATACAAAGGCATTAAAGCAGCGTATCCACATAGCGTAAAAGGAGCA
ACATAGTTAAGAATACCAGTCAATCTTTCACAAATTTTGTAATCCAGAGGTTGATTATGATATCGAATTC
GCGGCCGCGGCGCGCCGTCGACTTACTTGTACAGCTCGTCCATGCCGAGAGTGATCCCGGCGGCGGTCAC
GAACTCCAGCAGGACCATGTGATCGCGCTTCTCGTTGGGGTCTTTGCTCAGCTTGGACTGGTAGCTCAGG
TAGTGGTTGTCGGGCAGCAGCACGGGGCCGTCGCCGATGGGGGTGTTCTGCTGGTAGTGGTCGGCGAGCT
GCACGCCGCCGTCCTCGATGTTGTGGCGGATCTTGAAGTTGGCCTTGATGCCGTTCTTCTGCTTGTCGGC
GGTGATATAGACGTTGTGGCTGTTGTAGTTGTACTCCAGCTTGTGCCCCAGGATGTTGCCGTCCTCCTTG
AAGTCGATGCCCTTCAGCTCGATGCGGTTCACCAGGGTGTCGCCCTCGAACTTCACCTCGGCGCGGGTCT
TGTAGTTGCCGTCGTCCTTGAAGAAGATGGTGCGCTCCTGGACGTAGCCTTCGGGCATGGCGGACTTGAA
GAAGTCGTGCTGCTTCATGTGGTCGGGGTAGCGGGCGAAGCACTGCACGCCGTAGCCCAGGGTGGTCACG
AGGGTGGGCCAGGGCACGGGCAGCTTGCCGGTGGTGCAGATCAGCTTCAGGGTCAGCTTGCCGTAGGTGG
CATCGCCCTCGCCCTCGCCGGACACGCTGAACTTGTGGCCGTTTACGTCGCCGTCCAGCTCGACCAGGAT
GGGCACCACCCCGGTGAACAGCTCCTCGCCCTTGCTCACCATGGTGGCGACCGGTAGCGCTAGCTTCGAA
AGATCTGGATCCCAGAAGCAAATGTAAGCAATAGATGGCTCTGCCCTGACTTTTATGCCCAGCCCGAGCT
CCGGTTCTTATCATGTGGCAATCCCCACAGTACAGGGTACAACATTGTCATCCCCCAACTAAAACATCAA
CAAAACAACAACAAATACCGTACAGCTACTAACAGACTGCAGCTCAGACTAGCCCAGGTCTTTATATCCT
CCTGTCTCTCTTTCCCAAATGCTGTAAACACAGATACGGACCACTGTGCCTGGTTCTCTCTTTTAATATA
TGGTTTTGGTTCACCTCAGCTTTATCAGCAACAAGCCATACTACATACATGCAATATAGCCTATACTACC
TAGGTTTGTGTAAGTGTACTATATAATGTCCATACAATGACAAACTCACCTAGTAATAGGCTTCTCCTAT
CATGCCATTAAGCAATGCGTGCAAAACCCTGACTGTACAGCATTGTGTGTTTCTTCTTCTTTTCCCATTA
TATATACAGAAATGGCGATTATTACTCTTACAACGCGTGCGGCCGCAGGAACCCCTAGTGATGGAGTTGG
CCACTCCCTCTCTGCGCGCTCGCTCGCTCACTGAGGCCGGGCGACCAAAGGTCGCCCGACGCCCGGGCGG
CCTCAGTGAGCGAGCGAGCGCGCAGCTGCCTGCAGGACATGTGAGCAAAAGGCCAGCAAAAGGCCAGGAA
CCGTAAAAAGGCCGCGTTGCTGGCGTTTTTCCATAGGCTCCGCCCCCCTGACGAGCATCACAAAAATCGA
CGCTCAAGTCAGAGGTGGCGAAACCCGACAGGACTATAAAGATACCAGGCGTTTCCCCCTGGAAGCTCCC
TCGTGCGCTCTCCTGTTCCGACCCTGCCGCTTACCGGATACCTGTCCGCCTTTCTCCCTTCGGGAAGCGT
GGCGCTTTCTCATAGCTCACGCTGTAGGTATCTCAGTTCGGTGTAGGTCGTTCGCTCCAAGCTGGGCTGT
GTGCACGAACCCCCCGTTCAGCCCGACCGCTGCGCCTTATCCGGTAACTATCGTCTTGAGTCCAACCCGG
TAAGACACGACTTATCGCCACTGGCAGCAGCCACTGGTAACAGGATTAGCAGAGCGAGGTATGTAGGCGG
TGCTACAGAGTTCTTGAAGTGGTGGCCTAACTACGGCTACACTAGAAGAACAGTATTTGGTATCTGCGCT
CTGCTGAAGCCAGTTACCTTCGGAAAAAGAGTTGGTAGCTCTTGATCCGGCAAACAAACCACCGCTGGTA
GCGGTGGTTTTTTTGTTTGCAAGCAGCAGATTACGCGCAGAAAAAAAGGATCTCAAGAAGATCCTTTGAT
CTTTTCTACGGGGTCTGACGCTCAGTGGAACGAAAACTCACGTTAAGGGATTTTGGTCATGAGATTATCA
AAAAGGATCTTCACCTAGATCCTTTTAAATTAAAAATGAAGTTTTAAATCAATCTAAAGTATATATGAGT
AAACTTGGTCTGACAGTTACCAATGCTTAATCAGTGAGGCACCTATCTCAGCGATCTGTCTATTTCGTTC
ATCCATAGTTGCCTGACTCCCCGTCGTGTAGATAACTACGATACGGGAGGGCTTACCATCTGGCCCCAGT
GCTGCAATGATACCGCGAGACCCACGCTCACCGGCTCCAGATTTATCAGCAATAAACCAGCCAGCCGGAA
GGGCCGAGCGCAGAAGTGGTCCTGCAACTTTATCCGCCTCCATCCAGTCTATTAATTGTTGCCGGGAAGC
TAGAGTAAGTAGTTCGCCAGTTAATAGTTTGCGCAACGTTGTTGCCATTGCTACAGGCATCGTGGTGTCA
CGCTCGTCGTTTGGTATGGCTTCATTCAGCTCCGGTTCCCAACGATCAAGGCGAGTTACATGATCCCCCA
TGTTGTGCAAAAAAGCGGTTAGCTCCTTCGGTCCTCCGATCGTTGTCAGAAGTAAGTTGGCCGCAGTGTT
ATCACTCATGGTTATGGCAGCACTGCATAATTCTCTTACTGTCATGCCATCCGTAAGATGCTTTTCTGTG
ACTGGTGAGTACTCAACCAAGTCATTCTGAGAATAGTGTATGCGGCGACCGAGTTGCTCTTGCCCGGCGT
CAATACGGGATAATACCGCGCCACATAGCAGAACTTTAAAAGTGCTCATCATTGGAAAACGTTCTTCGGG
GCGAAAACTCTCAAGGATCTTACCGCTGTTGAGATCCAGTTCGATGTAACCCACTCGTGCACCCAACTGA
TCTTCAGCATCTTTTACTTTCACCAGCGTTTCTGGGTGAGCAAAAACAGGAAGGCAAAATGCCGCAAAAA
AGGGAATAAGGGCGACACGGAAATGTTGAATACTCATACTCTTCCTTTTTCAATATTATTGAAGCATTTA
TCAGGGTTATTGTCTCATGAGCGGATACATATTTGAATGTATTTAGAAAAATAAACAAATAGGGGTTCCG
CGCACATTTCCCCGAAAAGTGCCACCTGACGTCTAAGAAACCATTATTATCATGACATTAACCTATAAAA
ATAGGCGTATCACGAGGCCCTTTCGTCTCGCGCGTTTCGGTGATGACGGTGAAAACCTCTGACACATGCA
GCTCCCGGAGACGGTCACAGCTTGTCTGTAAGCGGATGCCGGGAGCAGACAAGCCCGTCAGGGCGCGTCA
GCGGGTGTTGGCGGGTGTCGGGGCTGGCTTAACTATGCGGCATCAGAGCAGATTGTACTGAGAGTGCACC
ATAAAATTGTAAACGTTAATATTTTGTTAAAATTCGCGTTAAATTTTTGTTAAATCAGCTCATTTTTTAA
CCAATAGACCGAAATCGGCAAAATCCCTTATAAATCAAAAGAATAGCCCGAGATAGAGT
[37 nt withheld, positions 4544-4580]
AAAGAACGTGGACTCCAACGTCAAAGG
[70 nt withheld, positions 4608-4677]
Features (pLannotate 1.2.2; 14 found; start..end, strand, type, name):
    215..266     +  misc_feature   bom (fragment): basis of mobility region from pBR322
    271..411     -  repeat_region  AAV2 ITR: inverted terminal repeat of adeno-associated virus serotype 2 inverted
    529..640     -  polyA_signal   bGH poly(A) signal: bovine growth hormone polyadenylation signal
    657..737     -  misc_feature   WPRE (fragment): woodchuck hepatitis virus posttranscriptional regulatory element
    743..900     -  misc_feature   WPRE (fragment): woodchuck hepatitis virus posttranscriptional regulatory element
    940..1656    -  CDS            SYFP2: SYFP2 is a basic (constitutively fluorescent) yellow fluorescent protein published in 2006, derived from Aequorea victoria. It is reported to be a very rapidly-maturing monomer with moderate acid sensitivity.
   2256..2283    -  repeat_region  AAV2 ITR (fragment): inverted terminal repeat of adeno-associated virus serotype 2 inverted
   2312..2339    -  repeat_region  AAV2 ITR (fragment): inverted terminal repeat of adeno-associated virus serotype 2 inverted
   2412..3000    -  rep_origin     ori: high-copy-number ColE1/pMB1/pBR322/pUC origin of replication
   3171..4031    -  CDS            AmpR: β-lactamase; bla; confers resistance to ampicillin, carbenicillin, and related antibiotics
   4032..4136    -  promoter       AmpR promoter: bla
   4231..4266    +  CDS            rop (fragment): Rop protein, which maintains plasmids at low copy number; rop
   4368..4417    +  misc_feature   bom (fragment): basis of mobility region from pBR322
   4418..196     -  rep_origin     f1 ori (across the origin) (sequence partly withheld): f1 bacteriophage origin of replication; arrow indicates direction of (+) strand synthesis
