[The description below was written by a language model from this plasmid's Addgene catalogue record and pLannotate feature annotations shown in this document.]
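Description:
AiP1870 - pAAV-AiE2492m-minBG-SYFP2-WPRE3-BGHpA is an AAV transfer plasmid built on a pAAV2 backbone, about 4.7 kb in total, intended for packaging a recombinant adeno-associated virus genome that reports enhancer activity in the brain. It is propagated in bacteria as a high-copy plasmid through a ColE1/pUC-type origin and selected with ampicillin via the β-lactamase gene and its native promoter. An f1 phage origin is also present, along with short remnants of the pBR322 bom and rop regions. The recorded growth strain is a recombination-deficient type commonly chosen to keep repeat-containing ITR plasmids stable.

The payload lies between AAV2 inverted terminal repeats, which provide the signals for replication and packaging of the intervening DNA into virions. One ITR is annotated in full, while the other is detected only as two short fragments. According to the name and catalogue fields, the enhancer AiE2492m sits upstream of a minimal beta-globin promoter (minBG), which has little activity alone and so makes expression dependent on the enhancer. Neither element is annotated in the feature table, though an unannotated stretch between the SYFP2 coding sequence and the fragmentary ITR is where they would be expected. The reporter is SYFP2, a rapidly maturing monomeric yellow fluorescent protein, followed by two WPRE fragments consistent with the shortened WPRE3 element that enhances transcript stability and expression, and a bovine growth hormone polyadenylation signal. The construct is designed to drive AAV-mediated fluorescent labelling of specific brain cell populations; the record does not state which populations AiE2492m targets.
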