Addgene plasmid #230724: AiP1870 - pAAV-AiE2492m-minBG-SYFP2-WPRE3-BGHpA
Purpose: AiE2492m is an enhancer sequence, designed to drive AAV-mediated transgene expression in specific populations of brain cells
Depositing lab: Allen Institute for Brain Science & Bosiljka Tasic. Depositing organization: Allen Institute. Publication: A suite of enhancer AAVs and transgenic mouse lines for genetic access to cortical cell types. Ben-Simon Y, Hooper M, Narayan S, Daigle TL, Dwivedi D, Way SW, Oster A, Stafford DA, Mich JK, Taormina MJ, Martinez RA, Opitz-Araya X, Roth JR, Alexander JR, Allen S, Amster A, Arbuckle J, Ayala A, Baker PM, Bakken TE, Barcelli T, Barta S, Bendrick J, Bertagnolli D, Bielstein C, Bishwakarma P, Bowlus J, Boyer G, Brouner K, Casian B, Casper T, Chakka AB, Chakrabarty R, Chance RK, Chavan S, Clark M, Colbert K, Collman F, Daniel S, Departee M, DiValentin P, Donadio N, Dotson N, Egdorf T, Fliss T, Gabitto M, Garcia J, Gary A, Gasperini M, Gloe J, Goldy J, Gore BB, Graybuck L, Greisman N, Haeseleer F, Halterman C, Haradon Z, Hastings SD, Helback O, Ho W, Hockemeyer D, Huang C, Huff S, Hunker A, Johansen N, Jones D, Juneau Z, Kalmbach B, Kannan M, Khem S, Kussick E, Kutsal R, Larsen R, Lee C, Lee AY, Leibly M, Lenz GH, Li S, Liang E, Lusk N, Madigan Z, Malloy J, Malone J, McCue R, Melchor J, Mollenkopf T, Moosman S, Morin E, Newman D, Ng L, Ngo K, Omstead V, Otto S, Oyama A, Pena N, Pham T, Phillips E, Pom CA, Potekhina L, Ransford S, Ray PL, Rette D, Reynoldson C, Rimorin C, Rocha D, Ruiz A, Sanchez REA, Sawyer L, Sedeno-Cortes A, Sevigny JP, Shapovalova N, Shepard N, Shulga L, Sigler AR, Siverts L, Soliman S, Somasundaram S, Staats B, Stewart K, Szelenyi E, Tieu M, Trader C, Tran A, van Velthoven CTJ, Walker M, Wang Y, Weed N, Wirthlin M, Wood T, Wynalda B, Yao Z, Zhou T, Ariza J, Dee N, Reding M, Ronellenfitch K, Mufti S, Sunkin SM, Smith KA, Esposito L, Waters J, Thyagarajan B, Yao S, Lein ES, Zeng H, Levi BP, Ngai J, Ting JT, Tasic B. Cell. 2025 May 16:S0092-8674(25)00513-6. doi: 10.1016/j.cell.2025.05.002. PubMed 40403729.
Backbone
  Vector backbone: pAAV2
  Vector type: AAV
Growth in bacteria
  Bacterial resistance: Ampicillin, 100 μg/mL
  Growth temperature: 37°C
  Growth strain: NEB Stable
  Copy number: High Copy
Gene/Insert
  Gene/Insert name: SYFP2
  Species: Synthetic
  Promoter: minBG
  Cloning method: Gibson Cloning
Terms and licenses: Academic/Nonprofit Terms; Industry Terms: Not Available to Industry
How to cite: AiP1870 - pAAV-AiE2492m-minBG-SYFP2-WPRE3-BGHpA was a gift from Allen Institute for Brain Science & Bosiljka Tasic (Addgene plasmid # 230724 ; http://n2t.net/addgene:230724 ; RRID:Addgene_230724)
